Addgene plasmid #20231: hTRAF2K31RpLPCX-HA-Flag/P876
Depositing lab: Martin Dorf. Depositing organization: Harvard Medical School. Publication: PKC phosphorylation of TRAF2 mediates IKKalpha/beta recruitment and K63-linked polyubiquitination. Li S, Wang L, Dorf ME. Mol Cell. 2009 Jan 16. 33(1):30-42. 10.1016/j.molcel.2008.11.023 PubMed 19150425.
Backbone
  Vector backbone: pLPCX
  Backbone manufacturer: Clontech
  Backbone size w/o insert (bp): 6203
  Vector type: Mammalian Expression, Retroviral
  Selectable markers: Puromycin
Growth in bacteria
  Bacterial resistance: Ampicillin, 100 μg/mL
  Growth temperature: 37°C
  Growth strain: DH5alpha
  Copy number: Low Copy
Gene/Insert
  Gene/Insert name: TNF receptor-associated factor 2 (alt names: TRAF2; TRAP; TRAP3)
  Species: H. sapiens (human)
  Insert size (bp): 1567
  Mutation: K31R (a92g in the TRAF2 CDS sequence).
  GenBank ID: NM_021138
  Entrez Gene: TRAF2 (a.k.a. MGC:45012, RNF117, TRAP, TRAP3)
  Tag / fusion protein: HA (N terminal on insert); FLAG (C terminal on insert)
  Cloning method: Restriction Enzyme; 5′ cloning site XhoI (destroyed during cloning); 3′ cloning site ClaI (not destroyed)
  Sequencing primers: 5′ pLNCX5' or CMV primer; 3′ pLNCX3'
Resource information
  A portion of this plasmid was derived from a plasmid made by: ATTC
Terms and licenses: Academic/Nonprofit Terms; Industry Terms: Not Available to Industry
How to cite: hTRAF2K31RpLPCX-HA-Flag/P876 was a gift from Martin Dorf (Addgene plasmid # 20231 ; http://n2t.net/addgene:20231 ; RRID:Addgene_20231)
