[The description below was written by a language model from this plasmid's Addgene catalogue record.]
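Description:
hTRAF2K31RpLPCX-HA-Flag/P876 is a retroviral mammalian expression plasmid built on the Clontech pLPCX backbone (about 6.2 kb without insert). It is propagated in E. coli as a low-copy plasmid under ampicillin selection, and it carries a puromycin marker for selecting transfected or transduced mammalian cells. No feature table is provided, so the regulatory elements are not itemised. pLPCX-type vectors are generally MoMLV-derived designs in which the long terminal repeats and packaging signal allow the transcript to be packaged into retroviral particles when supplied with viral proteins in a packaging cell line. In these vectors an internal CMV promoter drives the inserted gene, which fits with the CMV primer listed for sequencing from the 5′ side.

The payload is a roughly 1.6 kb insert encoding human TNF receptor-associated factor 2 (TRAF2, also called TRAP or TRAP3). It carries a K31R substitution produced by a single a-to-g change at nucleotide 92 of the coding sequence. The protein has an HA epitope at its N terminus and a FLAG epitope at its C terminus, allowing detection or immunoprecipitation through either end. The insert was placed by restriction cloning between an XhoI site, which was destroyed in the process, and a ClaI site, which was retained.

The associated publication concerns PKC phosphorylation of TRAF2, IKKalpha/beta recruitment and K63-linked polyubiquitination. A lysine-to-arginine change removes a potential ubiquitin acceptor residue, so the construct most plausibly serves as a point-mutant comparison to wild-type TRAF2 in signalling and ubiquitination studies. The record itself does not state the specific purpose of the mutation.
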