>Addgene plasmid #20231 | hTRAF2K31RpLPCX-HA-Flag/P876 | addgene partial sequence | sequence record 26068 | 20231 with LNCX-3
TAAATCTTTTATTTTATCGATCTACTTATCGTCGTCATCCTTGTAATCGAGCCCTGTCAGGTCCACAATG
GCCTTGATGAAGATGGCATCGTCCCGCACGTAGGAATTCTTTGCCTCCATCTTGGAGACGGGGCAGAAGA
GGGGGCAGCCGCTTGCGATGTTCATGTCGTTGACTGGCCTCTGAAAAGAGGATGAAGTCACGTCGGGCCT
GAAGGCGTCAATCACGTGCTCCCGGTTATTCTGGTCGAGCAGCATTAAGGTCACCTTCTGGTTGAAGGGC
CACCGCAGCAGGGCGTCATTCGGGCCCTTCATCACCACAAAGAAGAGGGACAGGTGTGTTCCTCGCCCGG
TGCCGTCGCCGTTCAGGTAGATACGCAGACACATCTTGTAGCCGTACCTGCTGGTGTAGAAGGCTGGGGA
GAAGATGGCGGGTATGCGGCCAGCCACAGCTTCCTGGCGCTTCCTGGCGAAGTCTGAGATCTTCCAGATG
AAGACCCCATCGTAGGTGGATGCCTCCATCTCCAAGACCTTCTGCTCCAAGTCAGCCATCGCCAGGTCCT
TGAGGCCAATGCTCCTCTCCAGCTGCTGCACCCTTGCTACTCAGGGCTTCAATCTTGTCTTGGTCCAG
