>Addgene plasmid #20231 | hTRAF2K31RpLPCX-HA-Flag/P876 | addgene partial sequence | sequence record 26069 | 20231 with CMV-F
GAGCTGGTTTAGTGAACCGTCAGATCCGCTAGCGCTACCGGACTCAGATCTCGACGCCACCATGTACCCA
TACGATGTTCCAGATTACGCTCTTGCTGCAGCTAGCGTGACCCCCCCTGGCTCCCTGGAGTTGCTACAGC
CCGGCTTCTCCAAGACCCTCCTGGGGACCAAGCTGGAAGCCAGGTACCTGTGCTCCGCCTGCAGAAACGT
CCTCCGCAGGCCCTTCCAGGCGCAGTGTGGCCACCGGTACTGCTCCTTCTGCCTGGCCAGCATCCTCAGC
TCTGGGCCTCAGAACTGTGCTGCCTGTGTTCACGAGGGCATATATGAAGAAGGCATTTCTATTTTAGAAA
GCAGTTCGGCCTTCCCAGATAATGCTGCCCGCAGGGAGGTGGAGAGCCTGCCGGCCGTCTGTCCCAGTGA
TGGATGCACCTGGAAGGGGACCCTGAAAGAATACGAGAGCTGCCACGAAGGCCGCTGCCCGCTCATGCTG
ACCGAATGTCCCGCGTGCAAAGGCCTGGTCCGCCTTGGTGAAAAGGAGCGCCACCTGGAGCACGAGTGCC
CGGAGAGAAGCCTGAGCTGCCGGCATTGCCGGGCACCCTGCTGCGGAGCAGACGTGAAGGCGCACCACGA
GGTCTGCCCCAAGTTCCCCTTAACTTGTGACGGCTGCGGCAAGAAGAAGATCCCCCGGGAGAAGTTTCAG
GACCACGTCAAGACTTGTGGCAAGTGTCGAGTCCCTTGCAGATTCCACGCCATCGGCTGCCTCGAGACGG
TAGAGGGTGAGAAACAGCAGGAGCACGAGGTGCAGTG
